Addgene plasmid #138587: pCKmatBC
Purpose: matBC cassette from R. trifolii controlled by a Plac promoter; pSC101 ori, cat
Depositing lab: Markus Jeschek. Depositing organization: ETH Zurich (Swiss Federal Institute of Technology). Publication: Biotin-independent strains of Escherichia coli for enhanced streptavidin production. Jeschek M, Bahls MO, Schneider V, Marliere P, Ward TR, Panke S. Metab Eng. 2017 Mar;40:33-40. doi: 10.1016/j.ymben.2016.12.013. Epub 2017 Jan 3. PubMed 28062280.
Backbone
  Vector backbone: pCK01
  Total vector size (bp): 6735
  Vector type: Bacterial Expression, Synthetic Biology
Growth in bacteria
  Bacterial resistance: Chloramphenicol, 25 μg/mL
  Growth temperature: 37°C
  Growth strain: DH5alpha
  Copy number: Low Copy
Gene/Insert
  Gene/Insert name: bicistronic cassette containing a malonate transporter (matC) and a malonyl-CoA synthetase (matB) (alt name: matBC)
  Species: Rhizobium
  Insert size (bp): 2957
  Mutation: matB contains native GUG start codon
  Promoter: Plac promoter
  Cloning method: Unknown
  Sequencing primers: 5′ CAGGAAACAGCTATGAC; 3′ GTAAAACGACGGCCAGT
Terms and licenses: Academic/Nonprofit Terms; Industry Terms: Not Available to Industry
How to cite: pCKmatBC was a gift from Markus Jeschek (Addgene plasmid # 138587 ; http://n2t.net/addgene:138587 ; RRID:Addgene_138587)
