[The description below was written by a language model from this plasmid's Addgene catalogue record and pLannotate feature annotations shown in this document.]
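Description:
pCKmatBC is a low-copy bacterial expression plasmid built on the pCK01 backbone for use in Escherichia coli. It replicates from the pSC101 origin, supported by the plasmid-encoded Rep101 (RepA) initiator protein, and is selected with chloramphenicol through a cat gene driven by its own promoter. The catalogue lists a total size of 6735 bp, while the sequenced record behind the feature table is 6,640 nt, so the two differ slightly.

The payload is a roughly 3 kb bicistronic matBC cassette from Rhizobium (R. trifolii), encoding the malonyl-CoA synthetase MatB and the malonate transporter MatC; matB is noted as retaining its native GUG start codon. The annotation tool did not label the mat genes themselves, but the unannotated stretch between the two pUC-type polylinker fragments matches the position and approximate length expected for the insert. Upstream lie a CAP binding site, the lac promoter and the lac operator, so transcription is subject to lac repressor control and can be relieved with IPTG or lactose. Only a short lacI fragment is present on the plasmid, meaning functional repressor would have to come from the host. Downstream, the rrnB T1 and T7Te terminators stop transcription, and a leftover lacZα fragment reflects insertion into the original cloning site.

Together, MatC and MatB let cells import exogenous malonate and convert it into malonyl-CoA, bypassing the usual biotin-dependent carboxylation of acetyl-CoA. This fits the associated work on biotin-independent E. coli strains for improved streptavidin production, where the plasmid serves as a metabolic engineering module.
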