Features (pLannotate 1.2.2; 13 found; start..end, strand, type, name):
      1..22      +  protein_bind   CAP binding site: CAP binding activates transcription in the presence of cAMP. E. coli catabolite activator protein
     37..67      +  promoter       lac promoter: promoter for the E. coli lac operon
     75..91      +  protein_bind   lac operator: The lac repressor binds to the lac operator to inhibit transcription in E. coli. This inhibition can be relieved by adding lactose or isopropyl-β-D-thiogalactopyranoside (IPTG). lac repressor encoded by lacI
    140..166     +  misc_feature   MCS (fragment): pUC18/19 multiple cloning site
   3158..3229    +  terminator     rrnB T1 terminator: transcription terminator T1 from the E. coli rrnB gene
   3245..3272    +  terminator     T7Te terminator: phage T7 early transcription terminator
   3281..3309    +  misc_feature   MCS (fragment): pUC18/19 multiple cloning site
   3327..3481    +  CDS            lacZα (fragment): LacZα fragment of β-galactosidase; lacZ fragment
   3791..4447    -  CDS            cat: CAT_ECOLX - Experimental evidence at protein level: Swiss-Prot protein existence level 1. This enzyme is an effector of chloramphenicol resistance in bacteria. From Escherichia coli. This protein is used as a marker in many commonly used cloning vectors, such as pACYC184.
   4448..4550    -  promoter       cat promoter: promoter of the E. coli cat gene encoding chloramphenicol acetyltransferase
   4895..5117    +  rep_origin     pSC101 ori: low-copy replication origin that requires the Rep101 protein
   5165..6115    +  CDS            Rep101: RepA protein needed for replication with the pSC101 origin; rep101
   6536..6628    +  CDS            lacI (fragment): lac repressor; lacI; The lac repressor binds to the lac operator to inhibit transcription in E. coli. This inhibition can be relieved by adding lactose or isopropyl-β-D-thiogalactopyranoside (IPTG).
>Addgene plasmid #138587 | pCKmatBC | addgene full sequence | sequence record 274478 | Addgene NGS Result
TAATGTGAGTTAGCTCACTCATTAGGCACCCCAGGCTTTACACTTTATGCTTCCGGCTCGTATGTTGTGT
GGAATTGTGAGCGGATAACAATTTCACACAGGAAACAGCTATGACCATGATTACGAATTGCGGCCGCGCG
AATTCGAGCTCGGTACCCGGGGATCCAGGAGGGCGAAAGTGAGCAACCATCTTTTCGACGCCATGCGGGC
CGCCGCGCCCGGTAACGCACCATTCATCCGGATCGATAACACGCGCACATGGACCTATGACGACGCCTTC
GCTCTTTCCGGCCGCATTGCCAGCGCGATGGACGCGCTCGGCATTCGCCCCGGCGACCGCGTTGCGGTGC
AGGTCGAGAAAAGTGCCGAGGCATTGATCCTCTATCTCGCCTGTCTTCGAAGCGGCGCCGTCTACCTGCC
GCTCAACACCGCCTATACGCTGGCTGAGCTCGATTATTTTATCGGCGATGCGGAGCCGCGTTTGGTGGTT
GTCGCATCGTCGGCTCGAGCGGGCGTGGAGACAATCGCCAAGCCCCGCGGTGCGATCGTCGAAACTCTCG
ACGCTGCTGGCAGCGGCTCGTTGCTGGATCTCGCCCGCGACGAGCCGGCCGACTTTGTCGATGCCTCGCG
CTCCGCCGATGATCTGGCGGCGATCCTCTACACGTCCGGAACGACGGGACGCTCCAAGGGGGCGATGCTC
ACGCATGGGAACCTGCTCTCGAACGCCCTGACCTTGCGAGATTTTTGGCGCGTCACCGCCGGCGATCGAC
TGATCCATGCCTTGCCGATCTTCCACACGCATGGACTGTTCGTCGCCACGAACGTCACACTGCTCGCCGG
CGCCTCGATGTTCCTGCTGTCGAAGTTCGACCCGGAGGAGATCCTGTCGCTGATGCCGCAGGCAACGATG
CTGATGGGCGTGCCGACCTTCTACGTGCGCCTCCTGCAGAGCCCGCGCCTCGACAAGCAAGCGGTCGCCA
ACATCCGCCTCTTCATTTCCGGTTCGGCTCCACTGCTTGCAGAAACACATACCGAGTTCCAGGCACGTAC
CGGTCACGCCATTCTCGAGCGCTACGGCATGACGGAAACCAATATGAACACGTCCAACCCTTATGAGGGG
AAACGGATTGCCGGAACGGTCGGCTTCCCGCTGCCTGATGTGACGGTGCGCGTCACCGATCCCGCCACCG
GGCTCGCGCTGCCGCCCGAACAAACCGGCATGATCGAGATCAAGGGGCCGAACGTTTTCAAGGGCTATTG
GCGCATGCCCGAAAAAACCGCGGCCGAATTCACCGCCGACGGTTTCTTCATCAGCGGCGATCTCGGCAAG
ATCGACCGCGACGGTTATGTCCACATCGTCGGCCGCGGCAAGGATCTGGTGATTTCGGGTGGATACAACA
TCTATCCGAAAGAGGTTGAGGGCGAGATCGACCAGATCGAGGGTGTGGTTGAGAGCGCTGTGATCGGCGT
GCCGCATCCCGATTTCGGAGAAGGCGTAACGGCCGTCGTCGTGCGCAAGCCCGGCGCTGCCCTCGATGAA
AAGGCCATCGTCAGCGCCCTCCAGGACCGGCTCGCGCGCTACAAACAACCCAAGCGCATCATCTTTGCAG
AGGACTTGCCGCGCAACACGATGGGTAAGGTTCAGAAAAACATCCTGCGGCAGCAATACGCCGATCTTTA
TACCAGGACGTAAGGCGACCGCGCTCTCTGGGAGGAGAGTGCGTCGACATCCCGCATCAATCTTGAAAAC
AGCAACTGCGACGCGGAGGCGTCGGAGGGAGGGGAATCATGGGTATTGAATTACTGTCCATAGGCCTGCT
GATCGCCATGTTCATCATTGCGACGATCCAGCCAATCAACATGGGTGCGCTCGCCTTTGCCGGCGCCTTC
GTGCTCGGCTCGATGATCATCGGGATGAAAACCAACGAAATATTTGCCGGCTTTCCGAGTGATCTGTTCC
TGACGCTCGTCGCCGTCACCTACCTCTTCGCCATAGCGCAGATCAACGGCACGATCGACTGGCTCGTCGA
ATGTGCCGTCCGCCTGGTACGCGGGCGGATCGGCTTGATTCCCTGGGTGATGTTCCTTGTCGCCGCCATC
ATTACTGGCTTCGGTGCACTTGGGCCTGCTGCGGTCGCCATTCTCGCACCCGTCGCGTTGAGCTTTGCCG
TGCAGTACCGCATTCATCCGGTGATGATGGGTCTGATGGTGATCCACGGCGCGCAGGCAGGCGGCTTCTC
GCCGATCAGCATCTATGGCGGAATCACCAACCAGATCGTTGCGAAGGCCGGCCTGCCTTTCGCTCCGACC
TCGCTGTTTCTTTCCAGCTTCTTCTTTAACCTGGCGATCGCGGTGCTGGTGTTCTTCGTGTTCGGCGGCG
CGAGGGTGATGAAGCACGATCCCGCATCACTTGGCCCCTTGCCCGAACTCCATCCCGAGGGCGTATCGGC
GTCGATCAGAGGCCACGGCGGCACGCCGGCAAAACCGATCAGAGAGCATGCCTATGGTACGGCGGCCGAT
ACCGCGACGACGTTGCGTCTGAACAATGAGAGAATTACCACCTTGATCGGCCTGACGGCGCTCGGCATCG
GCGCCCTGGTTTTCAAGTTCAATGTTGGCCTCGTCGCCATGACCGTCGCCGTCGTCCTCGCGCTGCTGTC
ACCGAAGACCCAGAAGGCCGCAATCGACAAGGTCAGTTGGTCGACCGTGCTGCTGATTGCCGGCATCATC
ACCTATGTCGGCGTCATGGAGAAGGCCGGTACGGTCGACTACGTGGCGAATGGCATATCCAGTCTCGGCA
TGCCGCTACTGGTAGCGCTCCTGCTTTGCTTTACGGGCGCCATCGTCTCGGCCTTTGCTTCCTCGACCGC
GCTGCTCGGCGCGATCATCCCGCTTGCCGTTCCATTCCTCCTGCAAGGGCACATCAGCGCCATCGGTGTG
GTCGCGGCGATCGCCATCTCGACGACGATCGTCGACACCAGCCCATTCTCCACCAACGGCGCCCTTGTCG
TCGCCAATGCGCCGGACGACAGCCGTGAGCAGGTGTTGCGACAGCTACTGATCTACAGCGCCTTGATCGC
TATCATCGGTCCGATCGTTGCCTGGTTGGTGTTCGTCGTGCCCGGGCTGGTTTGAGGCGCGCCGATGAGC
CAGGCATCAAATAAAACGAAAGGCTCAGTCGAAAGACTGGGCCTTTCGTTTTATCTGTTGTTTGTCGGTG
AACGCTCTCTACTAGAGTCACACTGGCTCACCTTCGGGTGGGCCTTTCTGCGTTTATATACTAGAGTCGA
CCTGCAGGCATGCAAGCTTGCGGCCGCCCAGCTTGGCACTGGCCGTCGTTTTACAACGTCGTGACTGGGA
AAACCCTGGCGTTACCCAACTTAATCGCCTTGCAGCACATCCCCCTTTCGCCAGCTGGCGTAATAGCGAA
GAGGCCCGCACCGATCGCCCTTCCCAACAGTTGCGCAGCCTGAATGGCGAATGGCGCTAACCGTTTTTAT
CAGGCTCTGGGAGGCAGAATAAATGATCATATCGTCAATTATTACCTCCACGGGGAGAGCCTGAGCAAAC
TGGCCTCAGGCATTTGAGAAGCACACGGTCACACTGCTTCCGGTAGTCAATAAACCGGTAAACCAGCAAT
AGACATAAGCGGCTATTTAACGACCCTGCCCTGAACCGACGACCGGGTCGAATTTGCTTTCGAATTTCTG
CCATTCATCCGCTTATTATCACTTATTCAGGCGTAGCAACCAGGCGTTTAAGGGCACCAATAACTGCCTT
AAAAAAATTACGCCCCGCCCTGCCACTCATCGCAGTACTGTTGTAATTCATTAAGCATTCTGCCGACATG
GAAGCCATCACAAACGGCATGATGAACCTGAATCGCCAGCGGCATCAGCACCTTGTCGCCTTGCGTATAA
TATTTGCCCATGGTGAAAACGGGGGCGAAGAAGTTGTCCATATTGGCCACGTTTAAATCAAAACTGGTGA
AACTCACCCAGGGATTGGCTGAGACGAAAAACATATTCTCAATAAACCCTTTAGGGAAATAGGCCAGGTT
TTCACCGTAACACGCCACATCTTGCGAATATATGTGTAGAAACTGCCGGAAATCGTCGTGGTATTCACTC
CAGAGCGATGAAAACGTTTCAGTTTGCTCATGGAAAACGGTGTAACAAGGGTGAACACTATCCCATATCA
CCAGCTCACCGTCTTTCATTGCCATACGAAATTCCGGATGAGCATTCATCAGGCGGGCAAGAATGTGAAT
AAAGGCCGGATAAAACTTGTGCTTATTTTTCTTTACGGTCTTTAAAAAGGCCGTAATATCCAGCTGAACG
GTCTGGTTATAGGTACATTGAGCAACTGACTGAAATGCCTCAAAATGTTCTTTACGATGCCATTGGGATA
TATCAACGGTGGTATATCCAGTGATTTTTTTCTCCATTTTAGCTTCCTTAGCTCCTGAAAATCTCGATAA
CTCAAAAAATACGCCCGGTAGTGATCTTATTTCATTATGGTGAAAGTTGGAACCTCTTACGTGCCGATCA
ACGTCTCATTTTCGCCAAAAGTTGGCCCAGGGCTTCCCGGTATCAACAGGGACACCAGGATTTATTTATT
CTGCGAAGTGATCTTCCGTCACAGGTATTTATTCGGCGCCTGTAGTGCCATTTACCCCCATTCACTGCCA
GAGCCGTGAGCGCAGCGAACTGAATGTCACGAAAAAGACAGCGACTCAGGTGCCTGATGGTCGGAGACAA
AAGGAATATTCAGCGATTTGCCCGAGCTTGCGAGGGTGCTACTTAAGCCTTTAGGGTTTTAAGGTCTGTT
TTGTAGAGGAGCAAACAGCGTTTGCGACATCCTTTTGTAATACTGCGGAACTGACTAAAGTAGTGAGTTA
TACACAGGGCTGGGATCTATTCTTTTTATCTTTTTTTATTCTTTCTTTATTCTATAAATTATAACCACTT
GAATATAAACAAAAAAAACACACAAAGGTCTAGCGGAATTTACAGAGGGTCTAGCAGAATTTACAAGTTT
TCCAGCAAAGGTCTAGCAGAATTTACAGATACCCACAACTCAAAGGAAAAGGACTAGTAATTATCATTGA
CTAGCCCATCTCAATTGGTATAGTGATTAAAATCACCTAGACCAATTGAGATGTATGTCTGAATTAGTTG
TTTTCAAAGCAAATGAACTAGCGATTAGTCGCTATGACTTAACGGAGCATGAAACCAAGCTAATTTTATG
CTGTGTGGCACTACTCAACCCCACGATTGAAAACCCTACAAGGAAAGAACGGACGGTATCGTTCACTTAT
AACCAATACGCTCAGATGATGAACATCAGTAGGGAAAATGCTTATGGTGTATTAGCTAAAGCAACCAGAG
AGCTGATGACGAGAACTGTGGAAATCAGGAATCCTTTGGTTAAAGGCTTTGAGATTTTCCAGTGGACAAA
CTATGCCAAGTTCTCAAGCGAAAAATTAGAATTAGTTTTTAGTGAAGAGATATTGCCTTATCTTTTCCAG
TTAAAAAAATTCATAAAATATAATCTGGAACATGTTAAGTCTTTTGAAAACAAATACTCTATGAGGATTT
ATGAGTGGTTATTAAAAGAACTAACACAAAAGAAAACTCACAAGGCAAATATAGAGATTAGCCTTGATGA
ATTTAAGTTCATGTTAATGCTTGAAAATAACTACCATGAGTTTAAAAGGCTTAACCAATGGGTTTTGAAA
CCAATAAGTAAAGATTTAAACACTTACAGCAATATGAAATTGGTGGTTGATAAGCGAGGCCGCCCGACTG
ATACGTTGATTTTCCAAGTTGAACTAGATAGACAAATGGATCTCGTAACCGAACTTGAGAACAACCAGAT
AAAAATGAATGGTGACAAAATACCAACAACCATTACATCAGATTCCTACCTACATAACGGACTAAGAAAA
ACACTACACGATGCTTTAACTGCAAAAATTCAGCTCACCAGTTTTGAGGCAAAATTTTTGAGTGACATGC
AAAGTAAGTATGATCTCAATGGTTCGTTCTCATGGCTCACGCAAAAACAACGAACCACACTAGAGAACAT
ACTGGCTAAATACGGAAGGATCTGAGGTTCTTATGGCTCTTGTATCTATCAGTGAAGCATCAAGACTAAC
AAACAAAAGTAGAACAACTGTTCACCGTTACATATCAAAGGGAAAACTGTCCATATGCACAGATGAAAAC
GGTGTAAAAAAGATAGATACATCAGAGCTTTTACGAGTTTTTGGTGCATTTAAAGCTGTTCACCATGAAC
AGATCGACAATGTAACAGATGAACAGCATGTAACACCTAATAGAACAGGTGAAACCAGTAAAACAAAGCA
ACTAGAACATGAAATTGAACACCTGAGACAACTTGTTACAGCTCAACAGTCACACATAGACAGCCTGAAA
CAGGCGATGCTGCTTATCGAATCAAAGCTGCCGACAACACGGGAGCCAGTGACGCCTCCCGTGGGGAAAA
AATCATGGCAATTCTGGAAGAAATAGCGCCCAATACGCAAACCGCCTCTCCCCGCGCGTTGGCCGATTCA
TTAATGCAGCTGGCACGACAGGTTTCCCGACTGGAAAGCGGGCAGTGAGCGCAACGCAAT
